>Addgene plasmid #206914 | pMSCV-FLAG-puro-mOct4 S347A | addgene full sequence | sequence record 410082 | Addgene NGS Result
TGAAAGACCCCACCTGTAGGTTTGGCAAGCTAGCTTAAGTAACGCCATTTTGCAAGGCATGGAAAATACA
TAACTGAGAATAGAGAAGTTCAGATCAAGGTTAGGAACAGAGAGACAGCAGAATATGGGCCAAACAGGAT
ATCTGTGGTAAGCAGTTCCTGCCCCGGCTCAGGGCCAAGAACAGATGGTCCCCAGATGCGGTCCCGCCCT
CAGCAGTTTCTAGAGAACCATCAGATGTTTCCAGGGTGCCCCAAGGACCTGAAATGACCCTGTGCCTTAT
TTGAACTAACCAATCAGTTCGCTTCTCGCTTCTGTTCGCGCGCTTCTGCTCCCCGAGCTCAATAAAAGAG
CCCACAACCCCTCACTCGGCGCGCCAGTCCTCCGATAGACTGCGTCGCCCGGGTACCCGTATTCCCAATA
AAGCCTCTTGCTGTTTGCATCCGAATCGTGGACTCGCTGATCCTTGGGAGGGTCTCCTCAGATTGATTGA
CTGCCCACCTCGGGGGTCTTTCATTTGGAGGTTCCACCGAGATTTGGAGACCCCTGCCCAGGGACCACCG
ACCCCCCCGCCGGGAGGTAAGCTGGCCAGCGGTCGTTTCGTGTCTGTCTCTGTCTTTGTGCGTGTTTGTG
CCGGCATCTAATGTTTGCGCCTGCGTCTGTACTAGTTAGCTAACTAGCTCTGTATCTGGCGGACCCGTGG
TGGAACTGACGAGTTCTGAACACCCGGCCGCAACCCTGGGAGACGTCCCAGGGACTTTGGGGGCCGTTTT
TGTGGCCCGACCTGAGGAAGGGAGTCGATGTGGAATCCGACCCCGTCAGGATATGTGGTTCTGGTAGGAG
ACGAGAACCTAAAACAGTTCCCGCCTCCGTCTGAATTTTTGCTTTCGGTTTGGAACCGAAGCCGCGCGTC
TTGTCTGCTGCAGCGCTGCAGCATCGTTCTGTGTTGTCTCTGTCTGACTGTGTTTCTGTATTTGTCTGAA
AATTAGGGCCAGACTGTTACCACTCCCTTAAGTTTGACCTTAGGTCACTGGAAAGATGTCGAGCGGATCG
CTCACAACCAGTCGGTAGATGTCAAGAAGAGACGTTGGGTTACCTTCTGCTCTGCAGAATGGCCAACCTT
TAACGTCGGATGGCCGCGAGACGGCACCTTTAACCGAGACCTCATCACCCAGGTTAAGATCAAGGTCTTT
TCACCTGGCCCGCATGGACACCCAGACCAGGTCCCCTACATCGTGACCTGGGAAGCCTTGGCTTTTGACC
CCCCTCCCTGGGTCAAGCCCTTTGTACACCCTAAGCCTCCGCCTCCTCTTCCTCCATCCGCCCCGTCTCT
CCCCCTTGAACCTCCTCGTTCGACCCCGCCTCGATCCTCCCTTTATCCAGCCCTCACTCCTTCTCTAGGC
GCCGGAATTAGATCTGCCACCATGGATTACAAGGATGACGACGATAAGCTCGAGACCATGGCTGGACACC
TGGCTTCAGACTTCGCCTTCTCACCCCCACCAGGTGGGGGTGATGGGTCAGCAGGGCTGGAGCCGGGCTG
GGTGGATCCTCGAACCTGGCTAAGCTTCCAAGGGCCTCCAGGTGGGCCTGGAATCGGACCAGGCTCAGAG
GTATTGGGGATCTCCCCATGTCCGCCCGCATACGAGTTCTGCGGAGGGATGGCATACTGTGGACCTCAGG
TTGGACTGGGCCTAGTCCCCCAAGTTGGCGTGGAGACTTTGCAGCCTGAGGGCCAGGCAGGAGCACGAGT
GGAAAGCAACTCAGAGGGAACCTCCTCTGAGCCCTGTGCCGACCGCCCCAATGCCGTGAAGTTGGAGAAG
GTGGAACCAACTCCCGAGGAGTCCCAGGACATGAAAGCCCTGCAGAAGGAGCTAGAACAGTTTGCCAAGC
TGCTGAAGCAGAAGAGGATCACCTTGGGGTACACCCAGGCCGACGTGGGGCTCACCCTGGGCGTTCTCTT
TGGAAAGGTGTTCAGCCAGACCACCATCTGTCGCTTCGAGGCCTTGCAGCTCAGCCTTAAGAACATGTGT
AAGCTGCGGCCCCTGCTGGAGAAGTGGGTGGAGGAAGCCGACAACAATGAGAACCTTCAGGAGATATGCA
AATCGGAGACCCTGGTGCAGGCCCGGAAGAGAAAGCGAACTAGCATTGAGAACCGTGTGAGGTGGAGTCT
GGAGACCATGTTTCTGAAGTGCCCGAAGCCCTCCCTACAGCAGATCACTCACATCGCCAATCAGCTTGGG
CTAGAGAAGGATGTGGTTCGAGTATGGTTCTGTAACCGGCGCCAGAAGGGCAAAAGATCAAGTATTGAGT
ATTCCCAACGAGAAGAGTATGAGGCTACAGGGACACCTTTCCCAGGGGGGGCTGTATCCTTTCCTCTGCC
CCCAGGTCCCCACTTTGGCACCCCAGGCTATGGAAGCCCCCACTTCACCACACTCTACTCAGTCCCTTTT
CCTGAGGGCGAGGCCTTTCCCTCTGTTCCCGTCACTGCTCTGGGCGCTCCCATGCATTCAAACTGAGAAT
TCTACCGGGTAGGGGAGGCGCTTTTCCCAAGGCAGTCTGGAGCATGCGCTTTAGCAGCCCCGCTGGGCAC
TTGGCGCTACACAAGTGGCCTCTGGCCTCGCACACATTCCACATCCACCGGTAGGCGCCAACCGGCTCCG
TTCTTTGGTGGCCCCTTCGCGCCACCTTCTACTCCTCCCCTAGTCAGGAAGTTCCCCCCCGCCCCGCAGC
TCGCGTCGTGCAGGACGTGACAAATGGAAGTAGCACGTCTCACTAGTCTCGTGCAGATGGACAGCACCGC
TGAGCAATGGAAGCGGGTAGGCCTTTGGGGCAGCGGCCAATAGCAGCTTTGCTCCTTCGCTTTCTGGGCT
CAGAGGCTGGGAAGGGGTGGGTCCGGGGGCGGGCTCAGGGGCGGGCTCAGGGGCGGGGCGGGCGCCCGAA
GGTCCTCCGGAGGCCCGGCATTCTGCACGCTTCAAAAGCGCACGTCTGCCGCGCTGTTCTCCTCTTCCTC
ATCTCCGGGCCTTTCGACCTGCAGCCCAAGCTTACCATGACCGAGTACAAGCCCACGGTGCGCCTCGCCA
CCCGCGACGACGTCCCCAGGGCCGTACGCACCCTCGCCGCCGCGTTCGCCGACTACCCCGCCACGCGCCA
CACCGTCGATCCGGACCGCCACATCGAGCGGGTCACCGAGCTGCAAGAACTCTTCCTCACGCGCGTCGGG
CTCGACATCGGCAAGGTGTGGGTCGCGGACGACGGCGCCGCGGTGGCGGTCTGGACCACGCCGGAGAGCG
TCGAAGCGGGGGCGGTGTTCGCCGAGATCGGCCCGCGCATGGCCGAGTTGAGCGGTTCCCGGCTGGCCGC
GCAGCAACAGATGGAAGGCCTCCTGGCGCCGCACCGGCCCAAGGAGCCCGCGTGGTTCCTGGCCACCGTC
GGCGTCTCGCCCGACCACCAGGGCAAGGGTCTGGGCAGCGCCGTCGTGCTCCCCGGAGTGGAGGCGGCCG
AGCGCGCCGGGGTGCCCGCCTTCCTGGAGACCTCCGCGCCCCGCAACCTCCCCTTCTACGAGCGGCTCGG
CTTCACCGTCACCGCCGACGTCGAGGTGCCCGAAGGACCGCGCACCTGGTGCATGACCCGCAAGCCCGGT
GCCTGACGCCCGCCCCACGACCCGCAGCGCCCGACCGAAAGGAGCGCACGACCCCATGCATCGATAAAAT
AAAAGATTTTATTTAGTCTCCAGAAAAAGGGGGGAATGAAAGACCCCACCTGTAGGTTTGGCAAGCTAGC
TTAAGTAACGCCATTTTGCAAGGCATGGAAAATACATAACTGAGAATAGAGAAGTTCAGATCAAGGTTAG
GAACAGAGAGACAGCAGAATATGGGCCAAACAGGATATCTGTGGTAAGCAGTTCCTGCCCCGGCTCAGGG
CCAAGAACAGATGGTCCCCAGATGCGGTCCCGCCCTCAGCAGTTTCTAGAGAACCATCAGATGTTTCCAG
GGTGCCCCAAGGACCTGAAATGACCCTGTGCCTTATTTGAACTAACCAATCAGTTCGCTTCTCGCTTCTG
TTCGCGCGCTTCTGCTCCCCGAGCTCAATAAAAGAGCCCACAACCCCTCACTCGGCGCGCCAGTCCTCCG
ATAGACTGCGTCGCCCGGGTACCCGTGTATCCAATAAACCCTCTTGCAGTTGCATCCGACTTGTGGTCTC
GCTGTTCCTTGGGAGGGTCTCCTCTGAGTGATTGACTACCCGTCAGCGGGGGTCTTTCATGGGTAACAGT
TTCTTGAAGTTGGAGAACAACATTCTGAGGGTAGGAGTCGAATATTAAGTAATCCTGACTCAATTAGCCA
CTGTTTTGAATCCACATACTCCAATACTCCTGAAATAGTTCATTATGGACAGCGCAGAAAGAGCTGGGGA
GAATTGTGAAATTGTTATCCGCTCACAATTCCACACAACATACGAGCCGGAAGCATAAAGTGTAAAGCCT
GGGGTGCCTAATGAGTGAGCTAACTCACATTAATTGCGTTGCGCTCACTGCCCGCTTTCCAGTCGGGAAA
CCTGTCGTGCCAGCTGCATTAATGAATCGGCCAACGCGCGGGGAGAGGCGGTTTGCGTATTGGGCGCTCT
TCCGCTTCCTCGCTCACTGACTCGCTGCGCTCGGTCGTTCGGCTGCGGCGAGCGGTATCAGCTCACTCAA
AGGCGGTAATACGGTTATCCACAGAATCAGGGGATAACGCAGGAAAGAACATGTGAGCAAAAGGCCAGCA
AAAGGCCAGGAACCGTAAAAAGGCCGCGTTGCTGGCGTTTTTCCATAGGCTCCGCCCCCCTGACGAGCAT
CACAAAAATCGACGCTCAAGTCAGAGGTGGCGAAACCCGACAGGACTATAAAGATACCAGGCGTTTCCCC
CTGGAAGCTCCCTCGTGCGCTCTCCTGTTCCGACCCTGCCGCTTACCGGATACCTGTCCGCCTTTCTCCC
TTCGGGAAGCGTGGCGCTTTCTCATAGCTCACGCTGTAGGTATCTCAGTTCGGTGTAGGTCGTTCGCTCC
AAGCTGGGCTGTGTGCACGAACCCCCCGTTCAGCCCGACCGCTGCGCCTTATCCGGTAACTATCGTCTTG
AGTCCAACCCGGTAAGACACGACTTATCGCCACTGGCAGCAGCCACTGGTAACAGGATTAGCAGAGCGAG
GTATGTAGGCGGTGCTACAGAGTTCTTGAAGTGGTGGCCTAACTACGGCTACACTAGAAGAACAGTATTT
GGTATCTGCGCTCTGCTGAAGCCAGTTACCTTCGGAAAAAGAGTTGGTAGCTCTTGATCCGGCAAACAAA
CCACCGCTGGTAGCGGTGGTTTTTTTGTTTGCAAGCAGCAGATTACGCGCAGAAAAAAAGGATCTCAAGA
AGATCCTTTGATCTTTTCTACGGGGTCTGACGCTCAGTGGAACGAAAACTCACGTTAAGGGATTTTGGTC
ATGAGATTATCAAAAAGGATCTTCACCTAGATCCTTTTAAATTAAAAATGAAGTTTTAAATCAATCTAAA
GTATATATGAGTAAACTTGGTCTGACAGTTACCAATGCTTAATCAGTGAGGCACCTATCTCAGCGATCTG
TCTATTTCGTTCATCCATAGTTGCCTGACTCCCCGTCGTGTAGATAACTACGATACGGGAGGGCTTACCA
TCTGGCCCCAGTGCTGCAATGATACCGCGAGACCCACGCTCACCGGCTCCAGATTTATCAGCAATAAACC
AGCCAGCCGGAAGGGCCGAGCGCAGAAGTGGTCCTGCAACTTTATCCGCCTCCATCCAGTCTATTAATTG
TTGCCGGGAAGCTAGAGTAAGTAGTTCGCCAGTTAATAGTTTGCGCAACGTTGTTGCCATTGCTACAGGC
ATCGTGGTGTCACGCTCGTCGTTTGGTATGGCTTCATTCAGCTCCGGTTCCCAACGATCAAGGCGAGTTA
CATGATCCCCCATGTTGTGCAAAAAAGCGGTTAGCTCCTTCGGTCCTCCGATCGTTGTCAGAAGTAAGTT
GGCCGCAGTGTTATCACTCATGGTTATGGCAGCACTGCATAATTCTCTTACTGTCATGCCATCCGTAAGA
TGCTTTTCTGTGACTGGTGAGTACTCAACCAAGTCATTCTGAGAATAGTGTATGCGGCGACCGAGTTGCT
CTTGCCCGGCGTCAATACGGGATAATACCGCGCCACATAGCAGAACTTTAAAAGTGCTCATCATTGGAAA
ACGTTCTTCGGGGCGAAAACTCTCAAGGATCTTACCGCTGTTGAGATCCAGTTCGATGTAACCCACTCGT
GCACCCAACTGATCTTCAGCATCTTTTACTTTCACCAGCGTTTCTGGGTGAGCAAAAACAGGAAGGCAAA
ATGCCGCAAAAAAGGGAATAAGGGCGACACGGAAATGTTGAATACTCATACTCTTCCTTTTTCAATATTA
TTGAAGCATTTATCAGGGTTATTGTCTCATGAGCGGATACATATTTGAATGTATTTAGAAAAATAAACAA
ATAGGGGTTCCGCGCACATTTCCCCGAAAAGTGCCACCTGACGTCTAAGAAACCATTATTATCATGACAT
TAACCTATAAAAATAGGCGTATCACGAGGCCCTTTCGTCTCGCGCGTTTCGGTGATGACGGTGAAAACCT
CTGACACATGCAGCTCCCGGAGACGGTCACAGCTTGTCTGTAAGCGGATGCCGGGAGCAGACAAGCCCGT
CAGGGCGCGTCAGCGGGTGTTGGCGGGTGTCGGGGCTGGCTTAACTATGCGGCATCAGAGCAGATTGTAC
TGAGAGTGCACCATATGCGGTGTGAAATACCGCACAGATGCGTAAGGAGAAAATACCGCATCAGGCGCCA
TTCGCCATTCAGGCTGCGCAACTGTTGGGAAGGGCGATCGGTGCGGGCCTCTTCGCTATTACGCCAGCTG
GCGAAAGGGGGATGTGCTGCAAGGCGATTAAGTTGGGTAACGCCAGGGTTTTCCCAGTCACGACGTTGTA
AAACGACGGCGCAAGGAATGGTGCATGCAAGGAGATGGCGCCCAACAGTCCCCCGGCCACGGGGCCTGCC
ACCATACCCACGCCGAAACAAGCGCTCATGAGCCCGAAGTGGCGAGCCCGATCTTCCCCATCGGTGATGT
CGGCGATATAGGCGCCAGCAACCGCACCTGTGGCGCCGGTGATGCCGGCCACGATGCGTCCGGCGTAGAG
GCGATTAGTCCAATTTGTTAAAGACAGGATATCAGTGGTCCAGGCTCTAGTTTTGACTCAACAATATCAC
CAGCTGAAGCCTATAGAGTACGAGCCATAGATAAAATAAAAGATTTTATTTAGTCTCCAGAAAAAGGGGG
GAA
Features (pLannotate 1.2.2; 20 found; start..end, strand, type, name):
    579..920     +  misc_feature   MESV Ψ: packaging signal of murine embryonic stem cell virus
    987..1403    +  CDS            gag (truncated): truncated Moloney murine leukemia virus (MMLV) gag gene lacking the start codon
   1425..1453    +  CDS            3xFLAG (fragment): three tandem FLAG® epitope tags
   1458..2513    +  CDS            Pou5f1: PO5F1_MOUSE - Also known as Oct-3, Oct-4, Otf-3, Otf3. Experimental evidence at protein level: Swiss-Prot protein existence level 1. Transcription factor that binds to the octamer motif (5'- ATTTGCAT-3') (PubMed:1972777, PubMed:1690859, PubMed:1967980, PubMed:17525163, PubMed:23376973). Forms a trimeric complex with SOX2 or SOX15 on DNA and controls the expression of a number of genes involved in embryonic development such as YES1, FGF4, UTF1 and ZFP206 (PubMed:15863505, PubMed:17097055, PubMed:17496161, PubMed:19740739). Critical for early embryogenesis and for embryonic stem cell pluripotenc
   2527..3026    +  promoter       PGK promoter: mouse phosphoglycerate kinase 1 promoter
   3047..3646    +  CDS            PuroR: puromycin N-acetyltransferase; pac from Streptomyces alboniger; confers resistance to puromycin
   3746..4260    +  LTR            3' LTR: 3' long terminal repeat from murine embryonic stem cell virus
   4422..4438    -  protein_bind   lac operator: The lac repressor binds to the lac operator to inhibit transcription in E. coli. This inhibition can be relieved by adding lactose or isopropyl-β-D-thiogalactopyranoside (IPTG). lac repressor encoded by lacI
   4446..4476    -  promoter       lac promoter: promoter for the E. coli lac operon
   4491..4512    -  protein_bind   CAP binding site: CAP binding activates transcription in the presence of cAMP. E. coli catabolite activator protein
   4525..4617    -  CDS            lacI (fragment): lac repressor; lacI; The lac repressor binds to the lac operator to inhibit transcription in E. coli. This inhibition can be relieved by adding lactose or isopropyl-β-D-thiogalactopyranoside (IPTG).
   4800..5388    -  rep_origin     ori: high-copy-number ColE1/pMB1/pBR322/pUC origin of replication
   5559..6419    -  CDS            AmpR: β-lactamase; bla; confers resistance to ampicillin, carbenicillin, and related antibiotics
   6420..6524    -  promoter       AmpR promoter: bla
   6619..6654    +  CDS            rop (fragment): Rop protein, which maintains plasmids at low copy number; rop
   6756..6855    +  misc_feature   bom (fragment): basis of mobility region from pBR322
   6861..7010    -  CDS            lacZα (fragment): LacZα fragment of β-galactosidase; lacZ fragment
   7010..7211    -  CDS            TcR (fragment): tetracycline efflux protein; tet; confers resistance to tetracycline
   7212..7310    +  CDS            env (fragment): murine leukemia virus gPr80 envelope polyprotein precursor; env; proteolytically cleaved into gp70SU and p15TM subunits
   7352..515     +  LTR            5' LTR (across the origin): 5' long terminal repeat from murine embryonic stem cell virus
