[The description below was written by a language model from this plasmid's Addgene catalogue record and pLannotate feature annotations shown in this document.]
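Description:
pMSCV-FLAG-puro-mOct4 S347A is a gammaretroviral expression vector built on the pMSCV (murine stem cell virus) backbone and catalogued as a mammalian expression plasmid. The 7.35 kb sequenced plasmid is maintained in E. coli through a high-copy ColE1/pUC-type origin and an ampicillin resistance gene (β-lactamase with its own promoter). The remaining bacterial annotations (lac promoter/operator, and fragments of lacI, lacZα, rop, bom and TcR) are non-functional remnants of earlier cloning vectors.

The retroviral cassette is flanked by MESV-derived 5′ and 3′ long terminal repeats. Downstream of the 5′ LTR lie the Ψ packaging signal and a truncated, start-codon-less gag segment. Together these allow the transcribed genome to be encapsidated when gag, pol and env are supplied in trans by a packaging cell line. The 5′ LTR also serves as the promoter for the insert, mouse Oct4 (Pou5f1), a POU-domain transcription factor that binds the octamer motif and is central to embryonic stem cell pluripotency. The coding sequence carries a serine-to-alanine substitution at residue 347 and is preceded by a backbone-encoded N-terminal FLAG tag, which the annotation software matched only as a short fragment of a 3xFLAG, consistent with a single epitope. Following the insert, an internal mouse PGK promoter drives puromycin N-acetyltransferase, so that transduced or transfected cells can be selected with puromycin.

The stated purpose is simply expression of the S347A mutant. An alanine replacement of this kind removes a potential phosphorylation site, although the record does not give the rationale. The FLAG tag permits detection or immunoprecipitation of the mutant protein.
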