Addgene plasmid #206914: pMSCV-FLAG-puro-mOct4 S347A
Purpose: Expression of mOct4 S347A mutation
Depositing lab: Hyonchol Jang. Depositing organization: National Cancer Center (KR).
Backbone
  Vector backbone: pMSCV
  Vector type: Mammalian Expression
Growth in bacteria
  Bacterial resistance: Ampicillin, 100 μg/mL
  Growth temperature: 37°C
  Growth strain: NEB Stable
  Copy number: High Copy
Gene/Insert
  Gene/Insert name: Oct4
  Species: M. musculus (mouse)
  Mutation: S347A
  Entrez Gene: Pou5f1 (a.k.a. NF-A3, Oct-3, Oct-3/4, Oct-4, Oct3, Oct3/4, Oct4, Otf-3, Otf-4, Otf3, Otf3-rs7, Otf3g, Otf4)
  Tag / fusion protein: FLAG (N terminal on backbone)
  Cloning method: Restriction Enzyme; 5′ cloning site unknown (unknown if destroyed)
Terms and licenses: Academic/Nonprofit Terms; Industry Terms: Not Available to Industry
How to cite: pMSCV-FLAG-puro-mOct4 S347A was a gift from Hyonchol Jang (Addgene plasmid # 206914 ; http://n2t.net/addgene:206914 ; RRID:Addgene_206914)
